Addgene plasmid #239669: pAAV hSyn:FLEX-Soma-jGCaMP8s
Purpose: Cre-dependent expression of Soma-jGCaMP8s under hSyn promoter.
Depositing lab: Marianne Fyhn. Depositing organization: University of Oslo. Publication: An updated suite of viral vectors for in vivo calcium imaging using intracerebral and retro-orbital injections in male mice. Grodem S, Nymoen I, Vatne GH, Rogge FS, Bjornsdottir V, Lensjo KK, Fyhn M. Nat Commun. 2023 Feb 4;14(1):608. doi: 10.1038/s41467-023-36324-3. PubMed 36739289.
Backbone
  Vector backbone: pAAV
  Vector type: Mammalian Expression, AAV
Growth in bacteria
  Bacterial resistance: Ampicillin, 100 μg/mL
  Growth temperature: 30°C
  Growth strain: NEB Stable
  Copy number: High Copy
Gene/Insert
  Gene/Insert name: Soma-jGCaMP8s
  Species: Synthetic
  Promoter: hSyn
  Tag / fusion protein: 6xHis (N terminal on insert); EE-RR (C terminal on insert)
  Cloning method: Gibson Cloning
Terms and licenses: Academic/Nonprofit Terms; Industry Terms: Not Available to Industry
How to cite: pAAV hSyn:FLEX-Soma-jGCaMP8s was a gift from Marianne Fyhn (Addgene plasmid # 239669 ; http://n2t.net/addgene:239669 ; RRID:Addgene_239669)
