[The description below was written by a language model from this plasmid's Addgene catalogue record and pLannotate feature annotations shown in this document.]
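Description:
pAAV hSyn:FLEX-Soma-jGCaMP8s is an adeno-associated virus transfer plasmid for Cre-dependent, neuron-restricted expression of a soma-targeted genetically encoded calcium indicator. The 6,435 nt plasmid is built on a pAAV backbone. It is propagated in bacteria through a high-copy ColE1/pUC-type origin with ampicillin selection (AmpR under its own bla promoter), and it also carries an f1 phage origin. AAV2 inverted terminal repeats flank the expression cassette and provide the signals for replication and packaging into AAV particles. The annotation detects a full-length ITR on the downstream side but only short ITR fragments on the upstream side. This may reflect the difficulty of sequencing and annotating these repeats. The record lists a recombination-deficient stable strain for growth, which fits the known instability of ITRs.

Within the ITRs, the human synapsin I promoter drives a FLEX (double-inverted) cassette. Pairs of mutually incompatible lox2272 and loxP sites, in opposing orientations, bracket the coding sequence, which sits on the reverse strand relative to the promoter. Without Cre, no sense transcript of the sensor is made. Cre recombination inverts the insert and then excises one site of each pair, locking it in the expressing orientation.

The insert is the synthetic Soma-jGCaMP8s, with an N-terminal 6xHis tag and a C-terminal EE-RR fusion. The automated annotation labels it as a GCaMP6s fragment, presumably because of homology within the GCaMP family. A WPRE and the human growth hormone polyadenylation signal follow the cassette to enhance transcript stability and processing. The associated work describes viral vectors for in vivo calcium imaging in mice, delivered by intracerebral or retro-orbital injection.
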