Features (pLannotate 1.2.2; 22 found; start..end, strand, type, name):
     12..39      +  repeat_region  AAV2 ITR (fragment): inverted terminal repeat of adeno-associated virus serotype 2 inverted
     68..95      +  repeat_region  AAV2 ITR (fragment): inverted terminal repeat of adeno-associated virus serotype 2 inverted
    175..622     +  promoter       hSyn promoter: human synapsin I promoter; confers neuron-specific expression (Kügler et al., 2003)
    636..653     +  misc_feature   MCS (fragment): pUC18/19 multiple cloning site
    660..693     +  protein_bind   lox2272: Cre-mediated recombination occurs in the 8-bp core sequence (GGATACTT). lox2272 sites are compatible with each other, but incompatible with loxP or loxN sites (Lee and Saito, 1988). Cre recombinase
    694..743     -  intron         β-globin intron (fragment): internally truncated intron from human β-globin
    744..777     +  protein_bind   loxP: Cre-mediated recombination occurs in the 8-bp core sequence (GCATACAT). Cre recombinase
   1140..2309    -  CDS            GCaMP6s (fragment): improved fluorescent protein-based calcium sensor (Chen et al., 2013)
   2420..2453    -  protein_bind   lox2272: Cre-mediated recombination occurs in the 8-bp core sequence (GGATACTT). lox2272 sites are compatible with each other, but incompatible with loxP or loxN sites (Lee and Saito, 1988). Cre recombinase
   2454..2503    -  intron         β-globin intron (fragment): internally truncated intron from human β-globin
   2504..2537    -  protein_bind   loxP: Cre-mediated recombination occurs in the 8-bp core sequence (GCATACAT). Cre recombinase
   2538..2562    +  misc_feature   MCS (fragment): pBluescript multiple cloning site
   2562..3150    +  misc_feature   WPRE: woodchuck hepatitis virus posttranscriptional regulatory element
   3182..3658    +  polyA_signal   hGH poly(A) signal: human growth hormone polyadenylation signal
   3698..3838    +  repeat_region  AAV2 ITR: inverted terminal repeat of adeno-associated virus serotype 2 inverted
   3843..3894    -  misc_feature   bom (fragment): basis of mobility region from pBR322
   3913..4368    +  rep_origin     f1 ori (sequence partly withheld): f1 bacteriophage origin of replication; arrow indicates direction of (+) strand synthesis
   4369..4418    -  misc_feature   bom (fragment): basis of mobility region from pBR322
   4520..4555    -  CDS            rop (fragment): Rop protein, which maintains plasmids at low copy number; rop
   4650..4754    +  promoter       AmpR promoter: bla
   4755..5615    +  CDS            AmpR: β-lactamase; bla; confers resistance to ampicillin, carbenicillin, and related antibiotics
   5786..6374    +  rep_origin     ori: high-copy-number ColE1/pMB1/pBR322/pUC origin of replication
>Addgene plasmid #239669 | pAAV hSyn:FLEX-Soma-jGCaMP8s | addgene full sequence | sequence record 479159 | Addgene NGS Result
CCTGCAGGCAGCTGCGCGCTCGCTCGCTCACTGAGGCCGCCCGGGCGTCGGGCGACCTTTGGTCGCCCGG
CCTCAGTGAGCGAGCGAGCGCGCAGAGAGGGAGTGGCCAACTCCATCACTAGGGGTTCCTGCGGCCGCAC
GCGTGTGTCTAGACTGCAGAGGGCCCTGCGTATGAGTGCAAGTGGGTTTTAGGACCAGGATGAGGCGGGG
TGGGGGTGCCTACCTGACGACCGACCCCGACCCACTGGACAAGCACCCAACCCCCATTCCCCAAATTGCG
CATCCCCTATCAGAGAGGGGGAGGGGAAACAGGATGCGGCGAGGCGCGTGCGCACTGCCAGCTTCAGCAC
CGCGGACAGTGCCTTCGCCCCCGCCTGGCGGCGCGCGCCACCGCCGCCTCAGCACTGAAGGCGCGCTGAC
GTCACTCGCCGGTCCCCCGCAAACTCCCCTTCCCGGCCACCTTGGTCGCGTCCGCGCCGCCGCCGGCCCA
GCCGGACCGCACCACGCGAGGCGCGAGATAGGGGGGCACGGGCGCGACCATCTGCGCTGCGGCGCCGGCG
ACTCAGCGCTGCCTCAGTCTGCGGTGGGCAGCGGAGGAGTCGTGTCGTGCCTGAGAGCGCAGTCGAGAAG
GTACCGGATCCTCTAGAGTCGACTCCGGAATAACTTCGTATAGGATACTTTATACGAAGTTATGCAGAAT
GGTAGCTGGATTGTAGCTGCTATTAGCAATATGAAACCTCTTAATAACTTCGTATAGCATACATTATACG
AAGTTATGGCGCGCCTTACAGAGGTCCGTAGCGTGTCTCGTACTGGCTCACGATGTTGCGCAGCCGCTGC
ACTCTCTGCCTCAGCTCAGCCACCCTTGTCCTCAGGGCGGTGTTCCGTCTCCTCAGAAAAGCGGCCCGGA
TCTCCAGGGATCCCAGTGGTCCGTATCTGGTCTCGTACTGAGACACGATGTTCTCCAGCCGCTGCACCTC
CTGCTCCAGCTCAGCCACCTCTGTCTCCAGGGCGGTGTTCTCCTGCTCCAGGAAAGCGGCCTCGATTTCC
AGTGTCCCACCGCTACCGCCGCTTCCCCCTGTCCCACCGCTACCACCGCTACCCCCAGTCCCTCCAGACC
CACCGCTGCCCCCGAGCTCCTTCGCTGTCATCATTTGTACAAACTCTTCGTAGTTTACCTGACCATCCCC
ATCGATGTCTGCTTCCCTGATCATTTCATCAACCTCTTCATCTGTTAACTTCTCTCCAAGGTTTGTCATC
ACGTGGCGAAGCTCTGCTGCACTGATGTAGCCATTGCCATCCTTATCAAACACACCGAACGCTTCTCTAA
TTTCTTCTTCCGTGTCCCTGTATTTCATTTTTCTTGCCATCATTGTCAGGAACTCAGGGAAGTCGATTGT
GCCGTCACCGTCGGCATCTACTTCATTGATCATGTCCTGCAGCTCTGCTTCTGTGGGGTTGTGTCCGAGA
GACCGCATCACCGTCCCCAGCTCCTTGGTTGTTATTGTCCCATCCCCGTCCTTGTCAAATAGGGAGAAAG
CCTCTTTGTATTCTGCGATCTGCTCTTCAGTCAGTTGGTCCGGCAGGTTGTACTCCAGCTTGTGCCCCAG
GATGTTGCCGTCCTCCTTGAAGTCGATGCCCTTCAGCTCGATGCGGTTCACCAGGGTGTCGCCCTCGAAC
TTCACCTCGGCGCGGGTCTTGTAGTTGCCGTCGTCCTTGAAGAAGATGGTGCGCTCCTGGATGTAGCCTT
CGGGCATGGCGGACTTGAAGAAGTCGTGCTGCTTCATGTGGTCGGGGTAGCGGCTGAAGCACTGCACGCC
GTAGGTCAGGGTGGTCACGAGGGTGGGCCAGGGCACGGGCAGCTTGCCGGTGGTGCAGATGAACTTCAGG
GTCAGCTTGCCGTAGGTGGCATCGCCCTCACCCTCGCCGGACACGCTGAACTTGTGGCCGTTTACGTCGC
CGTCCAGCTCGACCAGGATGGGCACCACCCCGGTGAACAGCTCCTCGCCCTTGCTCACCATGCTCCCTCC
GGTACCGCCCTTGTACAGCTCGTCCATGCCGAGAGTGATCCCGGCGGCGGTCACGAACTCCAGCAGGACC
ATGTGATCGCGCTTCTCGTTGGGGTCTTTCGAAAGTTTGGACTCCACGCTCAGGTAGTGGTTGTCGGGCA
GCAGCACGGGGCCGTCGCCGATGGGGGTGTTCTGCTGGTAGTGGTAGGCGAGCTGCACGCCGCCGTCCTC
GATGTTGTGGCGGATGTGGAAGTTCGCCTTGATGCCGTTCTTCTGCTTGTCGGCCTTGATATAGACGTTG
ATCTTCAGGCCCATCAGCATGGCGATGATCTTCACGGCGGTGGCCACCTCCTTGAAGGTCTTCTTGCGAC
GCGTGTGATGATGGTGATGATGCATGGTGGCGGGCTAGCATAACTTCGTATAAAGTATCCTATACGAAGT
TATTTGCCTTAACCCAGAAATTATCACTGTTATTCTTTAGAATGGTGCAAAGAATAACTTCGTATAATGT
ATGCTATACGAAGTTATGAATTCGATATCAAGCTTATCGATAATCAACCTCTGGATTACAAAATTTGTGA
AAGATTGACTGGTATTCTTAACTATGTTGCTCCTTTTACGCTATGTGGATACGCTGCTTTAATGCCTTTG
TATCATGCTATTGCTTCCCGTATGGCTTTCATTTTCTCCTCCTTGTATAAATCCTGGTTGCTGTCTCTTT
ATGAGGAGTTGTGGCCCGTTGTCAGGCAACGTGGCGTGGTGTGCACTGTGTTTGCTGACGCAACCCCCAC
TGGTTGGGGCATTGCCACCACCTGTCAGCTCCTTTCCGGGACTTTCGCTTTCCCCCTCCCTATTGCCACG
GCGGAACTCATCGCCGCCTGCCTTGCCCGCTGCTGGACAGGGGCTCGGCTGTTGGGCACTGACAATTCCG
TGGTGTTGTCGGGGAAATCATCGTCCTTTCCTTGGCTGCTCGCCTATGTTGCCACCTGGATTCTGCGCGG
GACGTCCTTCTGCTACGTCCCTTCGGCCCTCAATCCAGCGGACCTTCCTTCCCGCGGCCTGCTGCCGGCT
CTGCGGCCTCTTCCGCGTCTTCGCCTTCGCCCTCAGACGAGTCGGATCTCCCTTTGGGCCGCCTCCCCGC
ATCGATACCGAGCGCTGCTCGAGAGATCTACGGGTGGCATCCCTGTGACCCCTCCCCAGTGCCTCTCCTG
GCCCTGGAAGTTGCCACTCCAGTGCCCACCAGCCTTGTCCTAATAAAATTAAGTTGCATCATTTTGTCTG
ACTAGGTGTCCTTCTATAATATTATGGGGTGGAGGGGGGTGGTATGGAGCAAGGGGCAAGTTGGGAAGAC
AACCTGTAGGGCCTGCGGGGTCTATTGGGAACCAAGCTGGAGTGCAGTGGCACAATCTTGGCTCACTGCA
ATCTCCGCCTCCTGGGTTCAAGCGATTCTCCTGCCTCAGCCTCCCGAGTTGTTGGGATTCCAGGCATGCA
TGACCAGGCTCAGCTAATTTTTGTTTTTTTGGTAGAGACGGGGTTTCACCATATTGGCCAGGCTGGTCTC
CAACTCCTAATCTCAGGTGATCTACCCACCTTGGCCTCCCAAATTGCTGGGATTACAGGCGTGAACCACT
GCTCCCTTCCCTGTCCTTCTGATTTTGTAGGTAACCACGTGCGGACCGAGCGGCCGCAGGAACCCCTAGT
GATGGAGTTGGCCACTCCCTCTCTGCGCGCTCGCTCGCTCACTGAGGCCGGGCGACCAAAGGTCGCCCGA
CGCCCGGGCTTTGCCCGGGCGGCCTCAGTGAGCGAGCGAGCGCGCAGCTGCCTGCAGGGGCGCCTGATGC
GGTATTTTCTCCTTACGCATCTGTGCGGTATTTCACACCGCATA
[95 nt withheld, positions 3895-3989]
T
[46 nt withheld, positions 3991-4036]
C
[141 nt withheld, positions 4038-4178]
CCTTTGACGTTGGAGTCCACGTTCTTT
[37 nt withheld, positions 4206-4242]
ACTCTATCTCGGGCTATTCTTTTGATTTATAAGGGATTTTGCCGATTTCGGTCTATTGGTTAAAAAATGA
GCTGATTTAACAAAAATTTAACGCGAATTTTAACAAAATATTAACGTTTACAATTTTATGGTGCACTCTC
AGTACAATCTGCTCTGATGCCGCATAGTTAAGCCAGCCCCGACACCCGCCAACACCCGCTGACGCGCCCT
GACGGGCTTGTCTGCTCCCGGCATCCGCTTACAGACAAGCTGTGACCGTCTCCGGGAGCTGCATGTGTCA
GAGGTTTTCACCGTCATCACCGAAACGCGCGAGACGAAAGGGCCTCGTGATACGCCTATTTTTATAGGTT
AATGTCATGATAATAATGGTTTCTTAGACGTCAGGTGGCACTTTTCGGGGAAATGTGCGCGGAACCCCTA
TTTGTTTATTTTTCTAAATACATTCAAATATGTATCCGCTCATGAGACAATAACCCTGATAAATGCTTCA
ATAATATTGAAAAAGGAAGAGTATGAGTATTCAACATTTCCGTGTCGCCCTTATTCCCTTTTTTGCGGCA
TTTTGCCTTCCTGTTTTTGCTCACCCAGAAACGCTGGTGAAAGTAAAAGATGCTGAAGATCAGTTGGGTG
CACGAGTGGGTTACATCGAACTGGATCTCAACAGCGGTAAGATCCTTGAGAGTTTTCGCCCCGAAGAACG
TTTTCCAATGATGAGCACTTTTAAAGTTCTGCTATGTGGCGCGGTATTATCCCGTATTGACGCCGGGCAA
GAGCAACTCGGTCGCCGCATACACTATTCTCAGAATGACTTGGTTGAGTACTCACCAGTCACAGAAAAGC
ATCTTACGGATGGCATGACAGTAAGAGAATTATGCAGTGCTGCCATAACCATGAGTGATAACACTGCGGC
CAACTTACTTCTGACAACGATCGGAGGACCGAAGGAGCTAACCGCTTTTTTGCACAACATGGGGGATCAT
GTAACTCGCCTTGATCGTTGGGAACCGGAGCTGAATGAAGCCATACCAAACGACGAGCGTGACACCACGA
TGCCTGTAGCAATGGCAACAACGTTGCGCAAACTATTAACTGGCGAACTACTTACTCTAGCTTCCCGGCA
ACAATTAATAGACTGGATGGAGGCGGATAAAGTTGCAGGACCACTTCTGCGCTCGGCCCTTCCGGCTGGC
TGGTTTATTGCTGATAAATCTGGAGCCGGTGAGCGTGGGTCTCGCGGTATCATTGCAGCACTGGGGCCAG
ATGGTAAGCCCTCCCGTATCGTAGTTATCTACACGACGGGGAGTCAGGCAACTATGGATGAACGAAATAG
ACAGATCGCTGAGATAGGTGCCTCACTGATTAAGCATTGGTAACTGTCAGACCAAGTTTACTCATATATA
CTTTAGATTGATTTAAAACTTCATTTTTAATTTAAAAGGATCTAGGTGAAGATCCTTTTTGATAATCTCA
TGACCAAAATCCCTTAACGTGAGTTTTCGTTCCACTGAGCGTCAGACCCCGTAGAAAAGATCAAAGGATC
TTCTTGAGATCCTTTTTTTCTGCGCGTAATCTGCTGCTTGCAAACAAAAAAACCACCGCTACCAGCGGTG
GTTTGTTTGCCGGATCAAGAGCTACCAACTCTTTTTCCGAAGGTAACTGGCTTCAGCAGAGCGCAGATAC
CAAATACTGTTCTTCTAGTGTAGCCGTAGTTAGGCCACCACTTCAAGAACTCTGTAGCACCGCCTACATA
CCTCGCTCTGCTAATCCTGTTACCAGTGGCTGCTGCCAGTGGCGATAAGTCGTGTCTTACCGGGTTGGAC
TCAAGACGATAGTTACCGGATAAGGCGCAGCGGTCGGGCTGAACGGGGGGTTCGTGCACACAGCCCAGCT
TGGAGCGAACGACCTACACCGAACTGAGATACCTACAGCGTGAGCTATGAGAAAGCGCCACGCTTCCCGA
AGGGAGAAAGGCGGACAGGTATCCGGTAAGCGGCAGGGTCGGAACAGGAGAGCGCACGAGGGAGCTTCCA
GGGGGAAACGCCTGGTATCTTTATAGTCCTGTCGGGTTTCGCCACCTCTGACTTGAGCGTCGATTTTTGT
GATGCTCGTCAGGGGGGCGGAGCCTATGGAAAAACGCCAGCAACGCGGCCTTTTTACGGTTCCTGGCCTT
TTGCTGGCCTTTTGCTCACATGT
